>Addgene plasmid #11122 | pSuperRetro-puro-RalB 45i | addgene partial sequence | sequence record 18066 | 11122 with pLXSN5'
TCCTTCTCTAGGCGCCGGAATTAGATCGATCTCTCGAGGTCGACGGTATCGATAAGCTTTTCCAAAAAGA
CTATGAACCTACCAAAGTCTCTTGAACTTTGGTAGGTTCATAGTCGGGGATCTGTGGTCTCATACAGAAC
TTATAAGATTCCCAAATCCAAAGACATTTCACGTTTATGGTGATTTCCCAGAACACATAGCGACATGCAA
ATATTGCAGGGCGCCACTCCCCTGTCCCTCACAGCCATCTTCCTGCCAGGGCGCACGCGCGCTGGGTGTT
CCCGCCTAGTGACACTGGGCCCGCGATTCCTTGGAGCGGGTTGATGACGTCAGCGTTCGAATTCTACCGG
GTAGGGGAGGCGCTTTTCCCAAGGCAGTCTGGAGCATGCGCTTTAGCAGCCCCGCTGGGCACTTGGCGCT
ACACAAGTGGCCTCTGGCCTCGCACACATTCCACATCCACCGGTAGGCGCCAACCGGCTCCGTTCTTTGG
TGGCCCCTTCGCGCCACCTTCTACTCCTCCCCTAGTCAGGAAGTTCCCCCCCGCCCCGCAGCTCGCGTCG
TGCAGGACGTGACAAATGGAAGTAGCACGTCTCACTAGTCTCGTGCAGATGGACAGCACCGCTGAGCAAT
GGAAGCGGGTAGGCCTTTGGGGCAGCGGCCAATAGCAGCTTTGCTCCTTCGCTTTCTGGGCTCAGAGGCT
GGGAAGGGGTGGGTCCGGGGGCGGGCTCAGGGGCGGGCTCAGGGGCGGGGCGGGCGCCCG
