[The description below was written by a language model from this plasmid's Addgene catalogue record.]
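Description:
pSuperRetro-puro-RalB 45i is a retroviral RNA interference vector built on the pSuperRetroPuro backbone (about 5.1 kb without insert) and intended for stable knockdown of the small GTPase RalB in mammalian cells. It is propagated in E. coli under ampicillin selection; the record lists the copy number as unknown and provides no feature table, so the bacterial origin and other backbone elements are not itemised. Transduced or transfected mammalian cells are selected with puromycin.

The payload is a short hairpin cassette encoding a 19-nucleotide RalB-targeting siRNA sequence, cloned by restriction digestion between the Hind III and Bgl II sites (whether these sites survive is not recorded). The record has no separate insert entry and does not name the promoter or the species of the target transcript. Vectors of the pSUPER.retro family generally drive hairpin expression from the RNA polymerase III H1 promoter, with the cassette and puromycin marker lying between retroviral LTRs. When the plasmid is introduced into a packaging cell line, the LTR-flanked region is packaged into viral particles, integrates into target cell genomes and continuously produces the hairpin, which is processed into siRNA that silences RalB.

The associated publication examines the role of Ral GTPases, particularly RalA activation, in Ras-driven tumorigenesis of human cells. This suggests the construct was used to deplete RalB and so distinguish its contribution from that of RalA in Ras-induced transformation and tumour growth. The "45i" in the name is not explained in the record. Distribution is limited to academic and nonprofit users.
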