Addgene plasmid #11122: pSuperRetro-puro-RalB 45i
Depositing lab: Christopher Counter. Depositing organization: Duke University. Publication: Activation of RalA is critical for Ras-induced tumorigenesis of human cells. Lim KH, Baines AT, Fiordalisi JJ, Shipitsin M, Feig LA, Cox AD, Der CJ, Counter CM. Cancer Cell. 2005 Jun . 7(6):533-45. 10.1016/j.ccr.2005.04.030 PubMed 15950903.
Backbone
  Vector backbone: PSuperRetroPuro
  Backbone size w/o insert (bp): 5100
  Vector type: Mammalian Expression, Retroviral, RNAi
  Selectable markers: Puromycin
Growth in bacteria
  Bacterial resistance: Ampicillin, 100 μg/mL
  Growth temperature: 37°C
  Growth strain: DH5alpha
  Copy number: Unknown
Gene/Insert
  Cloning method: Restriction Enzyme; 5′ cloning site Hind III (unknown if destroyed); 3′ cloning site Bgl II (unknown if destroyed)
  Sequencing primers: 5′ pLXSN5'
Terms and licenses: Academic/Nonprofit Terms; Industry Terms: Not Available to Industry
Depositor comments: RalB siRNA sequence is GACTATGAACCTACCAAAG.
How to cite: pSuperRetro-puro-RalB 45i was a gift from Christopher Counter (Addgene plasmid # 11122 ; http://n2t.net/addgene:11122 ; RRID:Addgene_11122)
